Addgene plasmid #138306: pCF525-AcrIIA5_gb36_lenti
Purpose: Lenti expression of AcrIIA5
Depositing lab: Jennifer Doudna. Depositing organization: University of California, Berkeley. Publication: Potent CRISPR-Cas9 inhibitors from Staphylococcus genomes. Watters KE, Shivram H, Fellmann C, Lew RJ, McMahon B, Doudna JA. Proc Natl Acad Sci U S A. 2020 Mar 10. pii: 1917668117. doi: 10.1073/pnas.1917668117. PubMed 32156733.
Backbone
  Vector backbone: pCF525
  Total vector size (bp): 8535
  Vector type: Mammalian Expression, Lentiviral, CRISPR
  Selectable markers: Hygromycin
Growth in bacteria
  Bacterial resistance: Ampicillin, 100 μg/mL
  Growth temperature: 37°C
  Growth strain: NEB Stable
  Copy number: High Copy
Gene/Insert
  Gene/Insert name: AcrIIA5
  Insert size (bp): 423
Terms and licenses: Academic/Nonprofit Terms; Industry Terms: Not Available to Industry
How to cite: pCF525-AcrIIA5_gb36_lenti was a gift from Jennifer Doudna (Addgene plasmid # 138306 ; http://n2t.net/addgene:138306 ; RRID:Addgene_138306)
