[The description below was written by a language model from this plasmid's Addgene catalogue record and pLannotate feature annotations shown in this document.]
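Description:
pCF525-AcrIIA5_gb36_lenti is an 8,535 bp lentiviral transfer plasmid built on the pCF525 backbone for delivering and expressing the anti-CRISPR protein AcrIIA5 in mammalian cells. In bacteria it is maintained through a high-copy ColE1/pUC-type origin and selected with ampicillin via the β-lactamase gene and its native promoter.

The viral portion follows a third-generation, self-inactivating design. A CMV enhancer/promoter replaces the U3 region of a truncated HIV-1 5' LTR to drive genomic RNA production in packaging cells. It is followed by the Ψ packaging signal with a gag fragment, the Rev response element for Rev-dependent nuclear export, and the cPPT/CTS, which aids nuclear import of the reverse-transcribed genome. The internal expression cassette uses the EF-1α core promoter with its intron A sequences, placed upstream of a hygromycin B phosphotransferase gene that allows selection of transduced cells. A WPRE enhances transcript stability and expression, and the ΔU3 3' LTR followed by a bGH polyadenylation signal closes the cassette.

The feature table does not annotate the 423 bp AcrIIA5 insert. There is an unannotated interval of roughly 500 bp between the end of HygR and the WPRE that could accommodate it, which would suggest co-expression with the hygromycin marker from the EF-1α promoter. However, the record does not state the insert's position or any linking element such as a 2A peptide or IRES. The stated purpose is lentiviral expression of AcrIIA5, a type II-A anti-CRISPR. This fits use in generating stable, hygromycin-selected cell lines to test inhibition of Cas9 activity in mammalian cells.
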