Features (pLannotate 1.2.2; 23 found; start..end, strand, type, name):
     31..83      -  misc_feature   bom (fragment): basis of mobility region from pBR322
    232..611     +  enhancer       CMV enhancer: human cytomegalovirus immediate early enhancer
    612..811     +  promoter       CMV promoter: human cytomegalovirus (CMV) immediate early promoter
    829..1009    +  LTR            5' LTR (truncated): truncated 5' long terminal repeat (LTR) from HIV-1
   1056..1181    +  misc_feature   HIV-1 Ψ: packaging signal of human immunodeficiency virus type 1
   1165..1528    +  CDS            HIV-1 gag (fragment): gag protein from human immunodeficiency virus 1; gag
   1674..1907    +  misc_feature   RRE: The Rev response element (RRE) of HIV-1 allows for Rev-dependent mRNA export from the nucleus to the cytoplasm.
   2284..2384    +  CDS            Rev (fragment): human immunodeficiency virus 1 (HIV-1) Rev protein; rev; enhances nuclear export of unspliced and incompletely spliced viral mRNAs
   2434..2551    +  misc_feature   cPPT/CTS: central polypurine tract and central termination sequence of HIV-1
   2601..2619    +  CDS            small t antigen (fragment): SV40 (simian virus 40) small t antigen
   2645..2856    +  promoter       EF-1α core promoter: core promoter for human elongation factor EF-1α
   2857..2965    +  intron         EF-1α intron A (fragment): intron upstream of the start codon of human EF-1α
   3591..3794    +  intron         EF-1α intron A: truncated intron upstream of the start codon of human EF-1α
   3833..4852    +  CDS            HygR: hygromycin B phosphotransferase confers resistance to hygromycin
   5357..5945    +  misc_feature   WPRE: woodchuck hepatitis virus posttranscriptional regulatory element
   5996..6015    +  misc_feature   cPPT/CTS (fragment): central polypurine tract and central termination sequence of HIV-1
   6017..6250    +  LTR            3' LTR (ΔU3): self-inactivating 3' long terminal repeat (LTR) from HIV-1
   6282..6506    +  polyA_signal   bGH poly(A) signal: bovine growth hormone polyadenylation signal
   6510..6529    +  promoter       SV40 promoter (fragment): SV40 enhancer and early promoter
   6550..6600    -  CDS            lacI (fragment): lac repressor; lacI; The lac repressor binds to the lac operator to inhibit transcription in E. coli. This inhibition can be relieved by adding lactose or isopropyl-β-D-thiogalactopyranoside (IPTG).
   6783..7371    -  rep_origin     ori: high-copy-number ColE1/pMB1/pBR322/pUC origin of replication
   7542..8402    -  CDS            AmpR: β-lactamase; bla; confers resistance to ampicillin, carbenicillin, and related antibiotics
   8403..8507    -  promoter       AmpR promoter: bla
>Addgene plasmid #138306 | pCF525-AcrIIA5_gb36_lenti | addgene full sequence | sequence record 274387 | Addgene NGS Result
GTCGACGGATCGGGAGATCTCCCGATCCCCTATGGTGCACTCTCAGTACAATCTGCTCTGATGCCGCATA
GTTAAGCCAGTATCTGCTCCCTGCTTGTGTGTTGGAGGTCGCTGAGTAGTGCGCGAGCAAAATTTAAGCT
ACAACAAGGCAAGGCTTGACCGACAATTGCATGAAGAATCTGCTTAGGGTTAGGCGTTTTGCGCTGCTTC
GCGATGTACGGGCCAGATATTGACATTGATTATTGACTAGTTATTAATAGTAATCAATTACGGGGTCATT
AGTTCATAGCCCATATATGGAGTTCCGCGTTACATAACTTACGGTAAATGGCCCGCCTGGCTGACCGCCC
AACGACCCCCGCCCATTGACGTCAATAATGACGTATGTTCCCATAGTAACGCCAATAGGGACTTTCCATT
GACGTCAATGGGTGGAGTATTTACGGTAAACTGCCCACTTGGCAGTACATCAAGTGTATCATATGCCAAG
TACGCCCCCTATTGACGTCAATGACGGTAAATGGCCCGCCTGGCATTATGCCCAGTACATGACCTTATGG
GACTTTCCTACTTGGCAGTACATCTACGTATTAGTCATCGCTATTACCATGGTGATGCGGTTTTGGCAGT
ACATCAATGGGCGTGGATAGCGGTTTGACTCACGGGGATTTCCAAGTCTCCACCCCATTGACGTCAATGG
GAGTTTGTTTTGGCACCAAAATCAACGGGACTTTCCAAAATGTCGTAACAACTCCGCCCCATTGACGCAA
ATGGGCGGTAGGCGTGTACGGTGGGAGGTCTATATAAGCAGCGCGTTTTGCCTGTACTGGGTCTCTCTGG
TTAGACCAGATCTGAGCCTGGGAGCTCTCTGGCTAACTAGGGAACCCACTGCTTAAGCCTCAATAAAGCT
TGCCTTGAGTGCTTCAAGTAGTGTGTGCCCGTCTGTTGTGTGACTCTGGTAACTAGAGATCCCTCAGACC
CTTTTAGTCAGTGTGGAAAATCTCTAGCAGTGGCGCCCGAACAGGGACTTGAAAGCGAAAGGGAAACCAG
AGGAGCTCTCTCGACGCAGGACTCGGCTTGCTGAAGCGCGCACGGCAAGAGGCGAGGGGCGGCGACTGGT
GAGTACGCCAAAAATTTTGACTAGCGGAGGCTAGAAGGAGAGAGATGGGTGCGAGAGCGTCAGTATTAAG
CGGGGGAGAATTAGATCGCGATGGGAAAAAATTCGGTTAAGGCCAGGGGGAAAGAAAAAATATAAATTAA
AACATATAGTATGGGCAAGCAGGGAGCTAGAACGATTCGCAGTTAATCCTGGCCTGTTAGAAACATCAGA
AGGCTGTAGACAAATACTGGGACAGCTACAACCATCCCTTCAGACAGGATCAGAAGAACTTAGATCATTA
TATAATACAGTAGCAACCCTCTATTGTGTGCATCAAAGGATAGAGATAAAAGACACCAAGGAAGCTTTAG
ACAAGATAGAGGAAGAGCAAAACAAAAGTAAGACCACCGCACAGCAAGCGGCCGCTGATCTTCAGACCTG
GAGGAGGAGATATGAGGGACAATTGGAGAAGTGAATTATATAAATATAAAGTAGTAAAAATTGAACCATT
AGGAGTAGCACCCACCAAGGCAAAGAGAAGAGTGGTGCAGAGAGAAAAAAGAGCAGTGGGAATAGGAGCT
TTGTTCCTTGGGTTCTTGGGAGCAGCAGGAAGCACTATGGGCGCAGCGTCAATGACGCTGACGGTACAGG
CCAGACAATTATTGTCTGGTATAGTGCAGCAGCAGAACAATTTGCTGAGGGCTATTGAGGCGCAACAGCA
TCTGTTGCAACTCACAGTCTGGGGCATCAAGCAGCTCCAGGCAAGAATCCTGGCTGTGGAAAGATACCTA
AAGGATCAACAGCTCCTGGGGATTTGGGGTTGCTCTGGAAAACTCATTTGCACCACTGCTGTGCCTTGGA
ATGCTAGTTGGAGTAATAAATCTCTGGAACAGATTTGGAATCACACGACCTGGATGGAGTGGGACAGAGA
AATTAACAATTACACAAGCTTAATACACTCCTTAATTGAAGAATCGCAAAACCAGCAAGAAAAGAATGAA
CAAGAATTATTGGAATTAGATAAATGGGCAAGTTTGTGGAATTGGTTTAACATAACAAATTGGCTGTGGT
ATATAAAATTATTCATAATGATAGTAGGAGGCTTGGTAGGTTTAAGAATAGTTTTTGCTGTACTTTCTAT
AGTGAATAGAGTTAGGCAGGGATATTCACCATTATCGTTTCAGACCCACCTCCCAACCCCGAGGGGACCC
GACAGGCCCGAAGGAATAGAAGAAGAAGGTGGAGAGAGAGACAGAGACAGATCCATTCGATTAGTGAACG
GATCGGCACTGCGTGCGCCAATTCTGCAGACAAATGGCAGTATTCATCCACAATTTTAAAAGAAAAGGGG
GGATTGGGGGGTACAGTGCAGGGGAAAGAATAGTAGACATAATAGCAACAGACATACAAACTAAAGAATT
ACAAAAACAAATTACAAAAATTCAAAATTTTCGGGTTTATTACAGGGACAGCAGAGATCCAGTTTGGTTA
ATTAAGCTAGCTAGGTCTTGAAAGGAGTGGGAATTGGCTCCGGTGCCCGTCAGTGGGCAGAGCGCACATC
GCCCACAGTCCCCGAGAAGTTGGGGGGAGGGGTCGGCAATTGATCCGGTGCCTAGAGAAGGTGGCGCGGG
GTAAACTGGGAAAGTGATGTCGTGTACTGGCTCCGCCTTTTTCCCGAGGGTGGGGGAGAACCGTATATAA
GTGCAGTAGTCGCCGTGAACGTTCTTTTTCGCAACGGGTTTGCCGCCAGAACACAGGTAAGTGCCGTGTG
TGGTTCCCGCGGGCCTGGCCTCTTTACGGGTTATGGCCCTTGCGTGCCTTGAATTACTTCCACTGGCTGC
AGTACGTGATTCTTGATCCCGAGCTTCGGGTTGGAAGTGGGTGGGAGAGTTCGAGGCCTTGCGCTTAAGG
AGCCCCTTCGCCTCGTGCTTGAGTTGAGGCCTGGCCTGGGCGCTGGGGCCGCCGCGTGCGAATCTGGTGG
CACCTTCGCGCCTGTCTCGCTGCTTTCGATAAGTCTCTAGCCATTTAAAATTTTTGATGACCTGCTGCGA
CGCTTTTTTTCTGGCAAGATAGTCTTGTAAATGCGGGCCAAGATCTGCACACTGGTATTTCGGTTTTTGG
GGCCGCGGGCGGCGACGGGGCCCGTGCGTCCCAGCGCACATGTTCGGCGAGGCGGGGCCTGCGAGCGCGG
CCACCGAGAATCGGACGGGGGTAGTCTCAAGCTGGCCGGCCTGCTCTGGTGCCTGGCCTCGCGCCGCCGT
GTATCGCCCCGCCCTGGGCGGCAAGGCTGGCCCGGTCGGCACCAGTTGCGTGAGCGGAAAGATGGCCGCT
TCCCGGCCCTGCTGCAGGGAGCTCAAAATGGAGGACGCGGCGCTCGGGAGAGCGGGCGGGTGAGTCACCC
ACACAAAGGAAAAGGGCCTTTCCGTCCTCAGCCGTCGCTTCATGTGACTCCACGGAGTACCGGGCGCCGT
CCAGGCACCTCGATTAGTTCTCGAGCTTTTGGAGTACGTCGTCTTTAGGTTGGGGGGAGGGGTTTTATGC
GATGGAGTTTCCCCACACTGAGTGGGTGGAGACTGAAGTTAGGCCAGCTTGGCACTTGATGTAATTCTCC
TTGGAATTTGCCCTTTTTGAGTTTGGATCTTGGTTCATTCTCAAGCCTCAGACAGTGGTTCAAAGTTTTT
TTCTTCCATTTCAGGTGTCGTGAACCGGTTCTAGAGCGCTGCCACCATGGCCAAAAAGCCTGAACTCACC
GCGACGTCTGTCGAGAAGTTTCTGATCGAAAAGTTCGACAGCGTGTCCGACCTGATGCAGCTCTCGGAGG
GCGAAGAATCTCGTGCTTTCAGCTTCGATGTAGGAGGGCGTGGATATGTCCTGCGGGTAAATAGCTGCGC
CGATGGTTTCTACAAAGATCGTTATGTTTATCGGCACTTTGCATCGGCCGCGCTCCCGATTCCGGAAGTG
CTTGACATTGGGGAGTTCAGCGAGAGCCTGACCTATTGCATCTCCCGCCGTGCACAGGGTGTCACGTTGC
AAGACCTGCCTGAAACCGAACTGCCCGCTGTTCTGCAGCCGGTCGCGGAGGCAATGGATGCGATCGCTGC
GGCCGATCTTAGCCAGACGAGCGGGTTCGGCCCATTCGGACCGCAAGGAATCGGTCAATACACTACATGG
CGTGATTTCATATGCGCGATTGCTGATCCCCATGTGTATCACTGGCAAACTGTGATGGACGACACCGTCA
GTGCGTCCGTCGCGCAGGCTCTCGATGAGCTGATGCTTTGGGCCGAGGACTGCCCCGAAGTCCGGCACCT
CGTGCACGCGGATTTCGGCTCCAACAATGTCCTGACGGACAATGGCCGCATAACAGCGGTCATTGACTGG
AGCGAGGCGATGTTCGGGGATTCCCAATACGAGGTCGCCAACATCTTCTTCTGGAGGCCGTGGTTGGCTT
GTATGGAGCAGCAGACGCGCTACTTCGAGCGGAGGCATCCGGAGCTTGCAGGATCGCCGCGGCTCCGGGC
GTATATGCTCCGCATTGGTCTTGACCAACTCTATCAGAGCTTGGTTGACGGCAATTTCGATGATGCAGCT
TGGGCGCAGGGTCGATGCGACGCAATCGTCCGATCCGGAGCCGGGACTGTCGGGCGTACACAAATCGCCC
GCAGAAGCGCGGCCGTCTGGACCGATGGCTGTGTAGAAGTACTCGCCGATAGTGGAAACCGACGCCCCAG
CACTCGTCCGAGGGCAAAGGAAGGATCCGGCGCAACAAACTTCTCTCTGCTGAAACAAGCCGGAGATGTC
GAAGAGAATCCTGGACCGATGGCTTATGGTAAGTCACGGTATAACTCTTATCGGAAAAGGTCTTTTAATC
GCTCAAACAAGCAGAGGAGAGAATATGCCCAAGAAATGGATCGCTTGGAAAAGGCCTTTGAAAACCTTGA
TGGTTGGTATCTCTCCTCCATGAAAGACTCTGCATATAAAGATTTTGGCAAGTACGAAATTCGCCTGAGT
AATCACAGTGCAGATAACAAGTACCACGATCTCGAGAACGGTCGCTTGATTGTAAACATAAAGGCGAGTA
AACTCAACTTCGTCGATATAATCGAGAATAAGTTGGACAAGATAATCGAAAAAATCGACAAACTCGACTT
GGACAAATACAGATTTATTAACGCGACGAACCTGGAGCATGACATCAAGTGTTATTACAAAGGTTTCAAG
ACAAAAAAAGAGGTAATCTAGACGCGTTAAGTCGACAATCAACCTCTGGATTACAAAATTTGTGAAAGAT
TGACTGGTATTCTTAACTATGTTGCTCCTTTTACGCTATGTGGATACGCTGCTTTAATGCCTTTGTATCA
TGCTATTGCTTCCCGTATGGCTTTCATTTTCTCCTCCTTGTATAAATCCTGGTTGCTGTCTCTTTATGAG
GAGTTGTGGCCCGTTGTCAGGCAACGTGGCGTGGTGTGCACTGTGTTTGCTGACGCAACCCCCACTGGTT
GGGGCATTGCCACCACCTGTCAGCTCCTTTCCGGGACTTTCGCTTTCCCCCTCCCTATTGCCACGGCGGA
ACTCATCGCCGCCTGCCTTGCCCGCTGCTGGACAGGGGCTCGGCTGTTGGGCACTGACAATTCCGTGGTG
TTGTCGGGGAAATCATCGTCCTTTCCTTGGCTGCTCGCCTGTGTTGCCACCTGGATTCTGCGCGGGACGT
CCTTCTGCTACGTCCCTTCGGCCCTCAATCCAGCGGACCTTCCTTCCCGCGGCCTGCTGCCGGCTCTGCG
GCCTCTTCCGCGTCTTCGCCTTCGCCCTCAGACGAGTCGGATCTCCCTTTGGGCCGCCTCCCCGCGTCGA
CTTTAAGACCAATGACTTACAAGGCAGCTGTAGATCTTAGCCACTTTTTAAAAGAAAAGGGGGGACTGGA
AGGGCTAATTCACTCCCAACGAAGACAAGATCTGCTTTTTGCTTGTACTGGGTCTCTCTGGTTAGACCAG
ATCTGAGCCTGGGAGCTCTCTGGCTAACTAGGGAACCCACTGCTTAAGCCTCAATAAAGCTTGCCTTGAG
TGCTTCAAGTAGTGTGTGCCCGTCTGTTGTGTGACTCTGGTAACTAGAGATCCCTCAGACCCTTTTAGTC
AGTGTGGAAAATCTCTAGCAGGGCCCGTTTAAACCCGCTGATCAGCCTCGACTGTGCCTTCTAGTTGCCA
GCCATCTGTTGTTTGCCCCTCCCCCGTGCCTTCCTTGACCCTGGAAGGTGCCACTCCCACTGTCCTTTCC
TAATAAAATGAGGAAATTGCATCGCATTGTCTGAGTAGGTGTCATTCTATTCTGGGGGGTGGGGTGGGGC
AGGACAGCAAGGGGGAGGATTGGGAAGACAATAGCAGGCATGCTGGGGATGCGGTGGGCTCTATGGCTTC
TGAGGCGGAAAGAACCAGCCATTAATGAAAAGAACCAGCCATTAATGAATCGGCCAACGCGCGGGGAGAG
GCGGTTTGCGTATTGGGCGCTCTTCCGCTTCCTCGCTCACTGACTCGCTGCGCTCGGTCGTTCGGCTGCG
GCGAGCGGTATCAGCTCACTCAAAGGCGGTAATACGGTTATCCACAGAATCAGGGGATAACGCAGGAAAG
AACATGTGAGCAAAAGGCCAGCAAAAGGCCAGGAACCGTAAAAAGGCCGCGTTGCTGGCGTTTTTCCATA
GGCTCCGCCCCCCTGACGAGCATCACAAAAATCGACGCTCAAGTCAGAGGTGGCGAAACCCGACAGGACT
ATAAAGATACCAGGCGTTTCCCCCTGGAAGCTCCCTCGTGCGCTCTCCTGTTCCGACCCTGCCGCTTACC
GGATACCTGTCCGCCTTTCTCCCTTCGGGAAGCGTGGCGCTTTCTCATAGCTCACGCTGTAGGTATCTCA
GTTCGGTGTAGGTCGTTCGCTCCAAGCTGGGCTGTGTGCACGAACCCCCCGTTCAGCCCGACCGCTGCGC
CTTATCCGGTAACTATCGTCTTGAGTCCAACCCGGTAAGACACGACTTATCGCCACTGGCAGCAGCCACT
GGTAACAGGATTAGCAGAGCGAGGTATGTAGGCGGTGCTACAGAGTTCTTGAAGTGGTGGCCTAACTACG
GCTACACTAGAAGAACAGTATTTGGTATCTGCGCTCTGCTGAAGCCAGTTACCTTCGGAAAAAGAGTTGG
TAGCTCTTGATCCGGCAAACAAACCACCGCTGGTAGCGGTGGTTTTTTTGTTTGCAAGCAGCAGATTACG
CGCAGAAAAAAAGGATCTCAAGAAGATCCTTTGATCTTTTCTACGGGGTCTGACGCTCAGTGGAACGAAA
ACTCACGTTAAGGGATTTTGGTCATGAGATTATCAAAAAGGATCTTCACCTAGATCCTTTTAAATTAAAA
ATGAAGTTTTAAATCAATCTAAAGTATATATGAGTAAACTTGGTCTGACAGTTACCAATGCTTAATCAGT
GAGGCACCTATCTCAGCGATCTGTCTATTTCGTTCATCCATAGTTGCCTGACTCCCCGTCGTGTAGATAA
CTACGATACGGGAGGGCTTACCATCTGGCCCCAGTGCTGCAATGATACCGCGAGACCCACGCTCACCGGC
TCCAGATTTATCAGCAATAAACCAGCCAGCCGGAAGGGCCGAGCGCAGAAGTGGTCCTGCAACTTTATCC
GCCTCCATCCAGTCTATTAATTGTTGCCGGGAAGCTAGAGTAAGTAGTTCGCCAGTTAATAGTTTGCGCA
ACGTTGTTGCCATTGCTACAGGCATCGTGGTGTCACGCTCGTCGTTTGGTATGGCTTCATTCAGCTCCGG
TTCCCAACGATCAAGGCGAGTTACATGATCCCCCATGTTGTGCAAAAAAGCGGTTAGCTCCTTCGGTCCT
CCGATCGTTGTCAGAAGTAAGTTGGCCGCAGTGTTATCACTCATGGTTATGGCAGCACTGCATAATTCTC
TTACTGTCATGCCATCCGTAAGATGCTTTTCTGTGACTGGTGAGTACTCAACCAAGTCATTCTGAGAATA
GTGTATGCGGCGACCGAGTTGCTCTTGCCCGGCGTCAATACGGGATAATACCGCGCCACATAGCAGAACT
TTAAAAGTGCTCATCATTGGAAAACGTTCTTCGGGGCGAAAACTCTCAAGGATCTTACCGCTGTTGAGAT
CCAGTTCGATGTAACCCACTCGTGCACCCAACTGATCTTCAGCATCTTTTACTTTCACCAGCGTTTCTGG
GTGAGCAAAAACAGGAAGGCAAAATGCCGCAAAAAAGGGAATAAGGGCGACACGGAAATGTTGAATACTC
ATACTCTTCCTTTTTCAATATTATTGAAGCATTTATCAGGGTTATTGTCTCATGAGCGGATACATATTTG
AATGTATTTAGAAAAATAAACAAATAGGGGTTCCGCGCACATTTCCCCGAAAAGTGCCACCTGAC
